>Addgene plasmid #164874 | TC1332 | addgene full sequence | sequence record 325934 | Addgene NGS Result
GACGGATCGGGAGATCTCCCGATCCCCTATGGTGCACTCTCAGTACAATCTGCTCTGATGCCGCATAGTT
AAGCCAGTATCTGCTCCCTGCTTGTGTGTTGGAGGTCGCTGAGTAGTGCGCGAGCAAAATTTAAGCTACA
ACAAGGCAAGGCTTGACCGACAATTGCATGAAGAATCTGCTTAGGGTTAGGCGTTTTGCGCTGCTTCGCG
ATGTACGGGCCAGATATACGCGTTGACATTGATTATTGACTAGTTATTAATAGTAATCAATTACGGGGTC
ATTAGTTCATAGCCCATATATGGAGTTCCGCGTTACATAACTTACGGTAAATGGCCCGCCTGGCTGACCG
CCCAACGACCCCCGCCCATTGACGTCAATAATGACGTATGTTCCCATAGTAACGCCAATAGGGACTTTCC
ATTGACGTCAATGGGTGGAGTATTTACGGTAAACTGCCCACTTGGCAGTACATCAAGTGTATCATATGCC
AAGTACGCCCCCTATTGACGTCAATGACGGTAAATGGCCCGCCTGGCATTATGCCCAGTACATGACCTTA
TGGGACTTTCCTACTTGGCAGTACATCTACGTATTAGTCATCGCTATTACCATGGTGATGCGGTTTTGGC
AGTACATCAATGGGCGTGGATAGCGGTTTGACTCACGGGGATTTCCAAGTCTCCACCCCATTGACGTCAA
TGGGAGTTTGTTTTGGCACCAAAATCAACGGGACTTTCCAAAATGTCGTAACAACTCCGCCCCATTGACG
CAAATGGGCGGTAGGCGTGTACGGTGGGAGGTCTATATAAGCAGAGCTCTCTGGCTAACTAGAGAACCCA
CTGCTTACTGGCTTATCGAAATTAATACGACTCACTATAGGGAGACCCAAGCTGGCTAGCGTTTAAACTT
AAGCTTGCCACCATGAAGCGCACCGCCGATGGATCCGAGTTCGAATCCCCTAAAAAGAAAAGAAAGGTGA
ACATCCCCGCTCTGGTGGAAAACCAGAAGAAGTACTTTGGCACCTACAGCGTGATGGCCATGCTGAACGC
TCAGACCGTGCTGGACCACATCCAGAAGGTGGCCGATATTGAGGGCGAGCAGAACGAGAACAACGAGAAT
CTGTGGTTTCACCCCGTGATGAGCCACCTGTACAACGCCAAGAACGGCTACGACAAGCAGCCCGAGAAAA
CCATGTTCATCATCGAGCGGCTGCAGAGCTACTTCCCATTCCTGAAGATCATGGCCGAGAACCAGAGAGA
GTACAGCAACGGCAAGTACAAGCAGAACCGCGTGGAAGTGAACAGCAACGACATCTTCGAGGTGCTGAAG
CGCGCCTTCGGCGTGCTGAAGATGTACAGGGACCTGACCAACGCATACAAGACCTACGAGGAAAAGCTGA
ACGACGGCTGCGAGTTCCTGACCAGCACAGAGCAACCTCTGAGCGGCATGATCAACAACTACTACACAGT
GGCCCTGCGGAACATGAACGAGAGATACGGCTACAAGACAGAGGACCTGGCCTTCATCCAGGACAAGCGG
TTCAAGTTCGTGAAGGACGCCTACGGCAAGAAAAAGTCCCAAGTGAATACCGGATTCTTCCTGAGCCTGC
AGGACTACAACGGCGACACACAGAAGAAGCTGCACCTGAGCGGAGTGGGAATCGCCCTGCTGATCTGCCT
GTTCCTGGACAAGCAGTACATCAACATCTTTCTGAGCAGGCTGCCCATCTTCTCCAGCTACAATGCCCAG
AGCGAGGAACGGCGGATCATCATCAGATCCTTCGGCATCAACAGCATCAAGCTGCCCAAGGACCGGATCC
ACAGCGAGAAGTCCAACAAGAGCGTGGCCATGGATATGCTCAACGAAGTGAAGCGGTGCCCCGACGAGCT
GTTCACAACACTGTCTGCCGAGAAGCAGTCCCGGTTCAGAATCATCAGCGACGACCACAATGAAGTGCTG
ATGAAGCGGAGCAGCGACAGATTCGTGCCTCTGCTGCTGCAGTATATCGATTACGGCAAGCTGTTCGACC
ACATCAGGTTCCACGTGAACATGGGCAAGCTGAGATACCTGCTGAAGGCCGACAAGACCTGCATCGACGG
CCAGACCAGAGTCAGAGTGATCGAGCAGCCCCTGAACGGCTTCGGCAGACTGGAAGAGGCCGAGACAATG
CGGAAGCAAGAGAACGGCACCTTCGGCAACAGCGGCATCCGGATCAGAGACTTCGAGAACATGAAGCGGG
ACGACGCCAATCCTGCCAACTATCCCTACATCGTGGACACCTACACACACTACATCCTGGAAAACAACAA
GGTCGAGATGTTTATCAACGACAAAGAGGACAGCGCCCCACTGCTGCCCGTGATCGAGGATGATAGATAC
GTGGTCAAGACAATCCCCAGCTGCCGGATGAGCACCCTGGAAATTCCAGCCATGGCCTTCCACATGTTTC
TGTTCGGCAGCAAGAAAACCGAGAAGCTGATCGTGGACGTGCACAACCGGTACAAGAGACTGTTCCAGGC
CATGCAGAAAGAAGAAGTGACCGCCGAGAATATCGCCAGCTTCGGAATCGCCGAGAGCGACCTGCCTCAG
AAGATCCTGGATCTGATCAGCGGCAATGCCCACGGCAAGGATGTGGACGCCTTCATCAGACTGACCGTGG
ACGACATGCTGACCGACACCGAGCGGAGAATCAAGAGATTCAAGGACGACCGGAAGTCCATTCGGAGCGC
CGACAACAAGATGGGAAAGAGAGGCTTCAAGCAGATCTCCACAGGCAAGCTGGCCGACTTCCTGGCCAAG
GACATCGTGCTGTTTCAGCCCAGCGTGAACGATGGCGAGAACAAGATCACCGGCCTGAACTACCGGATCA
TGCAGAGCGCCATTGCCGTGTACGATAGCGGCGACGATTACGAGGCCAAGCAGCAGTTCAAGCTGATGTT
CGAGAAGGCCCGGCTGATCGGCAAGGGCACAACAGAGCCTCATCCATTTCTGTACAAGGTGTTCGCCCGC
AGCATCCCCGCCAATGCCGTCGAGTTCTACGAGCGCTACCTGATCGAGCGGAAGTTCTACCTGACCGGCC
TGTCCAACGAGATCAAGAAAGGCAACAGAGTGGATGTGCCCTTCATCCGGCGGGACCAGAACAAGTGGAA
AACACCCGCCATGAAGACCCTGGGCAGAATCTACAGCGAGGATCTGCCCGTGGAACTGCCCAGACAGATG
TTCGACAATGAGATCAAGTCCCACCTGAAGTCCCTGCCACAGATGGAAGGCATCGACTTCAACAATGCCA
ACGTGACCTATCTGATCGCCGAGTACATGAAGAGAGTGCTGGACGACGACTTCCAGACCTTCTACCAGTG
GAACCGCAACTACCGGTACATGGACATGCTTAAGGGCGAGTACGACAGAAAGGGCTCCCTGCAGCACTGC
TTCACCAGCGTGGAAGAGAGAGAAGGCCTCTGGAAAGAGCGGGCCTCCAGAACAGAGCGGTACAGAAAGC
AGGCCAGCAACAAGATCCGCAGCAACCGGCAGATGAGAAACGCCAGCAGCGAAGAGATCGAGACAATCCT
GGATAAGCGGCTGAGCAACAGCCGGAACGAGTACCAGAAAAGCGAGAAAGTGATCCGGCGCTACAGAGTG
CAGGATGCCCTGCTGTTTCTGCTGGCCAAAAAGACCCTGACCGAACTGGCCGATTTCGACGGCGAGAGGT
TCAAACTGAAAGAAATCATGCCCGACGCCGAGAAGGGAATCCTGAGCGAGATCATGCCCATGAGCTTCAC
CTTCGAGAAAGGCGGCAAGAAGTACACCATCACCAGCGAGGGCATGAAGCTGAAGAACTACGGCGACTTC
TTTGTGCTGGCTAGCGACAAGAGGATCGGCAACCTGCTGGAACTCGTGGGCAGCGACATCGTGTCCAAAG
AGGATGGATCCCTTCAACTGCCTCCACTTGAAAGACTGACACTGGGATCCGGCTCGAGCATGGAAGCCAG
CCCAGCATCCGGGCCCAGACACTTGATGGATCCACACATATTCACTTCCAACTTTAACAATGGCATTGGA
AGGCATAAGACCTACCTGTGCTACGAAGTGGAGCGCCTGGACAATGGCACCTCGGTCAAGATGGACCAGC
ACAGGGGCTTTCTACACAACCAGGCTAAGAATCTTCTCTGTGGCTTTTACGGCCGCCATGCGGAGCTGCG
CTTCTTGGACCTGGTTCCTTCTTTGCAGTTGGACCCGGCCCAGATCTACAGGGTCACTTGGTTCATCTCC
TGGAGCCCCTGCTTCTCCTGGGGCTGTGCCGGGGAAGTGCGTGCGTTCCTTCAGGAGAACACACACGTGA
GACTGCGTATCTTCGCTGCCCGCATCTATGATGACGACCCCCTATATAAGGAGGCACTGCAAATGCTGCG
GGATGCTGGGGCCCAAGTCTCCATCATGACCTACGATGAATTTAAGCACTGCTGGGACACCTTTGTGGAC
CACCAGGGATGTCCCTTCCAGCCCTGGGATGGACTAGATGAGCACAGCCAAGCCCTGAGTGGGAGGCTGC
GGGCCATTCTCCAGAATCAGGGAAACGCGGCCGGATCCAAAAGAACTGCGGATGGATCTGAGTTTGAGAG
TCCAAAAAAGAAGAGGAAGGTCGGATCCGCTACTAACTTCAGCCTGCTGAAGCAGGCTGGAGACGTGGAG
GAGAACCCTGGACCTATGGTGAGCAAGGGCGAGGAGGATAACATGGCCATCATCAAGGAGTTCATGCGCT
TCAAGGTGCACATGGAGGGCTCCGTGAACGGCCACGAGTTCGAGATCGAGGGCGAGGGCGAGGGCCGCCC
CTACGAGGGCACCCAGACCGCCAAGCTGAAGGTGACCAAGGGTGGCCCCCTGCCCTTCGCCTGGGACATC
CTGTCCCCTCAGTTCATGTACGGCTCCAAGGCCTACGTGAAGCACCCCGCCGACATCCCCGACTACTTGA
AGCTGTCCTTCCCCGAGGGCTTCAAGTGGGAGCGCGTGATGAACTTCGAGGACGGCGGCGTGGTGACCGT
GACCCAGGACTCCTCCCTGCAGGACGGCGAGTTCATCTACAAGGTGAAGCTGCGCGGCACCAACTTCCCC
TCCGACGGCCCCGTAATGCAGAAGAAGACCATGGGCTGGGAGGCCTCCTCCGAGCGGATGTACCCCGAGG
ACGGCGCCCTGAAGGGCGAGATCAAGCAGAGGCTGAAGCTGAAGGACGGCGGCCACTACGACGCTGAGGT
CAAGACCACCTACAAGGCCAAGAAGCCCGTGCAGCTGCCCGGCGCCTACAACGTCAACATCAAGTTGGAC
ATCACCTCCCACAACGAGGACTACACCATCGTGGAACAGTACGAACGCGCCGAGGGCCGCCACTCCACCG
GCGGCATGGACGAGCTGTACAAGTAAGGCCGCGACTCTAGAGTCGACCTGCAGGCATGCAAGCTTGATAA
TCAACCTCTGGATTACAAAATTTGTGAAAGATTGACTGGTATTCTTAACTATGTTGCTCCTTTTACGCTA
TGTGGATACGCTGCTTTAATGCCTTTGTATCATGCTATTGCTTCCCGTATGGCTTTCATTTTCTCCTCCT
TGTATAAATCCTGGTTGCTGTCTCTTTATGAGGAGTTGTGGCCCGTTGTCAGGCAACGTGGCGTGGTGTG
CACTGTGTTTGCTGACGCAACCCCCACTGGTTGGGGCATTGCCACCACCTGTCAGCTCCTTTCCGGGACT
TTCGCTTTCCCCCTCCCTATTGCCACGGCGGAACTCATCGCCGCCTGCCTTGCCCGCTGCTGGACAGGGG
CTCGGCTGTTGGGCACTGACAATTCCGTGGTGTTGTCGGGGAAATCATCGTCCTTTCCTTGGCTGCTCGC
CTGTGTTGCCACCTGGATTCTGCGCGGGACGTCCTTCTGCTACGTCCCTTCGGCCCTCAATCCAGCGGAC
CTTCCTTCCCGCGGCCTGCTGCCGGCTCTGCGGCCTCTTCCGCGTCTTCGCCTTCGCCCTCAGACGAGTC
GGATCTCCCTTTGGGCCGCCTCCCCGCATCGATACCGTCGACCTCGACCTCGACTGTGCCTTCTAGTTGC
CAGCCATCTGTTGTTTGCCCCTCCCCCGTGCCTTCCTTGACCCTGGAAGGTGCCACTCCCACTGTCCTTT
CCTAATAAAATGAGGAAATTGCATCGCATTGTCTGAGTAGGTGTCATTCTATTCTGGGGGGTGGGGTGGG
GCAGGACAGCAAGGGGGAGGATTGGGAAGACAATAGCAGGCATGCTGGGGAGCTTCCTCGCTCACTGACT
CGCTGCGCTCGGTCGTTCGGCTGCGGCGAGCGGTATCAGCTCACTCAAAGGCGGTAATACGGTTATCCAC
AGAATCAGGGGATAACGCAGGAAAGAACATGTGAGCAAAAGGCCAGCAAAAGGCCAGGAACCGTAAAAAG
GCCGCGTTGCTGGCGTTTTTCCATAGGCTCCGCCCCCCTGACGAGCATCACAAAAATCGACGCTCAAGTC
AGAGGTGGCGAAACCCGACAGGACTATAAAGATACCAGGCGTTTCCCCCTGGAAGCTCCCTCGTGCGCTC
TCCTGTTCCGACCCTGCCGCTTACCGGATACCTGTCCGCCTTTCTCCCTTCGGGAAGCGTGGCGCTTTCT
CATAGCTCACGCTGTAGGTATCTCAGTTCGGTGTAGGTCGTTCGCTCCAAGCTGGGCTGTGTGCACGAAC
CCCCCGTTCAGCCCGACCGCTGCGCCTTATCCGGTAACTATCGTCTTGAGTCCAACCCGGTAAGACACGA
CTTATCGCCACTGGCAGCAGCCACTGGTAACAGGATTAGCAGAGCGAGGTATGTAGGCGGTGCTACAGAG
TTCTTGAAGTGGTGGCCTAACTACGGCTACACTAGAAGAACAGTATTTGGTATCTGCGCTCTGCTGAAGC
CAGTTACCTTCGGAAAAAGAGTTGGTAGCTCTTGATCCGGCAAACAAACCACCGCTGGTAGCGGTGGTTT
TTTTGTTTGCAAGCAGCAGATTACGCGCAGAAAAAAAGGATCTCAAGAAGATCCTTTGATCTTTTCTACG
GGGTCTGACGCTCAGTGGAACGAAAACTCACGTTAAGGGATTTTGGTCATGAGATTATCAAAAAGGATCT
TCACCTAGATCCTTTTAAATTAAAAATGAAGTTTTAAATCAATCTAAAGTATATATGAGTAAACTTGGTC
TGACAGTTACCAATGCTTAATCAGTGAGGCACCTATCTCAGCGATCTGTCTATTTCGTTCATCCATAGTT
GCCTGACTCCCCGTCGTGTAGATAACTACGATACGGGAGGGCTTACCATCTGGCCCCAGTGCTGCAATGA
TACCGCGAGACCCACGCTCACCGGCTCCAGATTTATCAGCAATAAACCAGCCAGCCGGAAGGGCCGAGCG
CAGAAGTGGTCCTGCAACTTTATCCGCCTCCATCCAGTCTATTAATTGTTGCCGGGAAGCTAGAGTAAGT
AGTTCGCCAGTTAATAGTTTGCGCAACGTTGTTGCCATTGCTACAGGCATCGTGGTGTCACGCTCGTCGT
TTGGTATGGCTTCATTCAGCTCCGGTTCCCAACGATCAAGGCGAGTTACATGATCCCCCATGTTGTGCAA
AAAAGCGGTTAGCTCCTTCGGTCCTCCGATCGTTGTCAGAAGTAAGTTGGCCGCAGTGTTATCACTCATG
GTTATGGCAGCACTGCATAATTCTCTTACTGTCATGCCATCCGTAAGATGCTTTTCTGTGACTGGTGAGT
ACTCAACCAAGTCATTCTGAGAATAGTGTATGCGGCGACCGAGTTGCTCTTGCCCGGCGTCAATACGGGA
TAATACCGCGCCACATAGCAGAACTTTAAAAGTGCTCATCATTGGAAAACGTTCTTCGGGGCGAAAACTC
TCAAGGATCTTACCGCTGTTGAGATCCAGTTCGATGTAACCCACTCGTGCACCCAACTGATCTTCAGCAT
CTTTTACTTTCACCAGCGTTTCTGGGTGAGCAAAAACAGGAAGGCAAAATGCCGCAAAAAAGGGAATAAG
GGCGACACGGAAATGTTGAATACTCATACTCTTCCTTTTTCAATATTATTGAAGCATTTATCAGGGTTAT
TGTCTCATGAGCGGATACATATTTGAATGTATTTAGAAAAATAAACAAATAGGGGTTCCGCGCACATTTC
CCCGAAAAGTGCCACCTGACGTC
Features (pLannotate 1.2.2; 14 found; start..end, strand, type, name):
     28..80      -  misc_feature   bom (fragment): basis of mobility region from pBR322
    235..614     +  enhancer       CMV enhancer: human cytomegalovirus immediate early enhancer
    615..818     +  promoter       CMV promoter: human cytomegalovirus (CMV) immediate early promoter
    814..847     +  LTR            5' LTR (truncated) (fragment): truncated 5' long terminal repeat (LTR) from HIV-1
    863..881     +  promoter       T7 promoter: promoter for bacteriophage T7 RNA polymerase
   3980..4576    +  CDS            APOBEC3A: human cytidine deaminase (C to U editing enzyme) that efficiently edits methylated cytosines (Wang et al., 2018); human APOBEC3A; also known as hA3A; A3A
   4706..5413    +  CDS            mCherry: mCherry is a basic (constitutively fluorescent) red fluorescent protein published in 2004, derived from Discosoma sp.. It is reported to be a very rapidly-maturing monomer with low acid sensitivity.
   5425..5455    +  misc_feature   MCS (fragment): pUC18/19 multiple cloning site
   5459..6047    +  misc_feature   WPRE: woodchuck hepatitis virus posttranscriptional regulatory element
   6048..6067    +  misc_feature   MCS (fragment): pBluescript multiple cloning site
   6074..6281    +  polyA_signal   bGH poly(A) signal: bovine growth hormone polyadenylation signal
   6458..7046    -  rep_origin     ori: high-copy-number ColE1/pMB1/pBR322/pUC origin of replication
   7217..8077    -  CDS            AmpR: β-lactamase; bla; confers resistance to ampicillin, carbenicillin, and related antibiotics
   8078..8182    -  promoter       AmpR promoter: bla
