[The description below was written by a language model from this plasmid's Addgene catalogue record and pLannotate feature annotations shown in this document.]
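Description:
TC1332 is a mammalian expression plasmid built on a pUC57 backbone that encodes CURE-N, a programmable C-to-U RNA editor in which human APOBEC3A cytidine deaminase is fused to PspCas13b. It is propagated in E. coli as a high-copy plasmid through the ColE1/pUC-type origin and selected with ampicillin via the β-lactamase gene and its native promoter. A small fragment of the pBR322 bom region is also detected in the backbone.

The expression unit is driven by the CMV immediate-early enhancer and promoter, followed by a T7 promoter. A very short match to a truncated HIV-1 5' LTR overlapping the end of the CMV promoter is probably an annotation artefact, not a functional lentiviral element. The automated feature table leaves roughly 3 kb between the T7 promoter and the APOBEC3A coding sequence unannotated. This gap is consistent with the position of the PspCas13b portion named in the catalogue entry, which would place the deaminase at the C-terminal side of the Cas13b moiety, though the table does not confirm this. The record specifies a Y132D mutation in APOBEC3A. It does not state whether the Cas13b is catalytically inactivated, nor what linkers or localisation signals are present.

An mCherry coding sequence lies shortly downstream of APOBEC3A and serves as a red fluorescent marker of transfected cells, but the element joining it to the editor is not annotated. A WPRE enhances transcript expression, and a bGH polyadenylation signal terminates the unit. No guide RNA cassette is annotated, so a Cas13b guide would presumably be supplied separately. The stated purpose is targeted C-to-U RNA editing with high efficiency and low off-target activity.
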