Addgene plasmid #164874: TC1332
Purpose: CURE-N: C to U RNA Editing, with high efficiency and low off-target effects
Depositing lab: Tian Chi. Depositing organization: ShanghaiTech University. Publication: Programmable C-to-U RNA editing using the human APOBEC3A deaminase. Huang X, Lv J, Li Y, Mao S, Li Z, Jing Z, Sun Y, Zhang X, Shen S, Wang X, Di M, Ge J, Huang X, Zuo E, Chi T. EMBO J. 2020 Nov 16;39(22):e104741. doi: 10.15252/embj.2020104741. Epub 2020 Oct 15. PubMed 33058229.
Backbone
  Vector backbone: puc57
  Vector type: Mammalian Expression, CRISPR
Growth in bacteria
  Bacterial resistance: Ampicillin, 100 μg/mL
  Growth temperature: 37°C
  Growth strain: NEB Stable
  Copy number: High Copy
Gene/Insert
  Gene/Insert name: hAPOBEC3A fused to PspCas13b
  Species: Other
  Mutation: human apobec Y132D
  Entrez Gene: APOBEC3A (a.k.a. A3A, ARP3, PHRBN, bK150C2.1)
  Cloning method: Gibson Cloning
Terms and licenses: Academic/Nonprofit Terms; Industry Terms: Not Available to Industry
How to cite: TC1332 was a gift from Tian Chi (Addgene plasmid # 164874 ; http://n2t.net/addgene:164874 ; RRID:Addgene_164874)
